>Addgene plasmid #89758 | SOD1-VC | addgene full sequence | sequence record 178833 | Addgene NGS Result
TTCTTT
[37 nt withheld, positions 7-43]
ACCCTATCTCGGTCTATTCTTTTGATTTATAAGGGATTTTGCCGATTTCGGCCTATTGGTTAAAAAATGA
GCTGATTTAACAAAAATTTAACGCGAATTAATTCTGTGGAATGTGTGTCAGTTAGGGTGTGGAAAGTCCC
CAGGCTCCCCAGCAGGCAGAAGTATGCAAAGCATGCATCTCAATTAGTCAGCAACCAGGTGTGGAAAGTC
CCCAGGCTCCCCAGCAGGCAGAAGTATGCAAAGCATGCATCTCAATTAGTCAGCAACCATAGTCCCGCCC
CTAACTCCGCCCATCCCGCCCCTAACTCCGCCCAGTTCCGCCCATTCTCCGCCCCATGGCTGACTAATTT
TTTTTATTTATGCAGAGGCCGAGGCCGCCTCTGCCTCTGAGCTATTCCAGAAGTAGTGAGGAGGCTTTTT
TGGAGGCCTAGGCTTTTGCAAAAAGCTCCCGGGAGCTTGTATATCCATTTTCGGATCTGATCAAGAGACA
GGATGAGGATCGTTTCGCATGATTGAACAAGATGGATTGCACGCAGGTTCTCCGGCCGCTTGGGTGGAGA
GGCTATTCGGCTATGACTGGGCACAACAGACAATCGGCTGCTCTGATGCCGCCGTGTTCCGGCTGTCAGC
GCAGGGGCGCCCGGTTCTTTTTGTCAAGACCGACCTGTCCGGTGCCCTGAATGAACTGCAGGACGAGGCA
GCGCGGCTATCGTGGCTGGCCACGACGGGCGTTCCTTGCGCAGCTGTGCTCGACGTTGTCACTGAAGCGG
GAAGGGACTGGCTGCTATTGGGCGAAGTGCCGGGGCAGGATCTCCTGTCATCTCACCTTGCTCCTGCCGA
GAAAGTATCCATCATGGCTGATGCAATGCGGCGGCTGCATACGCTTGATCCGGCTACCTGCCCATTCGAC
CACCAAGCGAAACATCGCATCGAGCGAGCACGTACTCGGATGGAAGCCGGTCTTGTCGATCAGGATGATC
TGGACGAAGAGCATCAGGGGCTCGCGCCAGCCGAACTGTTCGCCAGGCTCAAGGCGCGCATGCCCGACGG
CGAGGATCTCGTCGTGACCCATGGCGATGCCTGCTTGCCGAATATCATGGTGGAAAATGGCCGCTTTTCT
GGATTCATCGACTGTGGCCGGCTGGGTGTGGCGGACCGCTATCAGGACATAGCGTTGGCTACCCGTGATA
TTGCTGAAGAGCTTGGCGGCGAATGGGCTGACCGCTTCCTCGTGCTTTACGGTATCGCCGCTCCCGATTC
GCAGCGCATCGCCTTCTATCGCCTTCTTGACGAGTTCTTCTGAGCGGGACTCTGGGGTTCGAAATGACCG
ACCAAGCGACGCCCAACCTGCCATCACGAGATTTCGATTCCACCGCCGCCTTCTATGAAAGGTTGGGCTT
CGGAATCGTTTTCCGGGACGCCGGCTGGATGATCCTCCAGCGCGGGGATCTCATGCTGGAGTTCTTCGCC
CACCCCAACTTGTTTATTGCAGCTTATAATGGTTACAAATAAAGCAATAGCATCACAAATTTCACAAATA
AAGCATTTTTTTCACTGCATTCTAGTTGTGGTTTGTCCAAACTCATCAATGTATCTTATCATGTCTGTAT
ACCGTCGACCTCTAGCTAGAGCTTGGCGTAATCATGGTCATAGCTGTTTCCTGTGTGAAATTGTTATCCG
CTCACAATTCCACACAACATACGAGCCGGAAGCATAAAGTGTAAAGCCTGGGGTGCCTAATGAGTGAGCT
AACTCACATTAATTGCGTTGCGCTCACTGCCCGCTTTCCAGTCGGGAAACCTGTCGTGCCAGCTGCATTA
ATGAATCGGCCAACGCGCGGGGAGAGGCGGTTTGCGTATTGGGCGCTCTTCCGCTTCCTCGCTCACTGAC
TCGCTGCGCTCGGTCGTTCGGCTGCGGCGAGCGGTATCAGCTCACTCAAAGGCGGTAATACGGTTATCCA
CAGAATCAGGGGATAACGCAGGAAAGAACATGTGAGCAAAAGGCCAGCAAAAGGCCAGGAACCGTAAAAA
GGCCGCGTTGCTGGCGTTTTTCCATAGGCTCCGCCCCCCTGACGAGCATCACAAAAATCGACGCTCAAGT
CAGAGGTGGCGAAACCCGACAGGACTATAAAGATACCAGGCGTTTCCCCCTGGAAGCTCCCTCGTGCGCT
CTCCTGTTCCGACCCTGCCGCTTACCGGATACCTGTCCGCCTTTCTCCCTTCGGGAAGCGTGGCGCTTTC
TCATAGCTCACGCTGTAGGTATCTCAGTTCGGTGTAGGTCGTTCGCTCCAAGCTGGGCTGTGTGCACGAA
CCCCCCGTTCAGCCCGACCGCTGCGCCTTATCCGGTAACTATCGTCTTGAGTCCAACCCGGTAAGACACG
ACTTATCGCCACTGGCAGCAGCCACTGGTAACAGGATTAGCAGAGCGAGGTATGTAGGCGGTGCTACAGA
GTTCTTGAAGTGGTGGCCTAACTACGGCTACACTAGAAGAACAGTATTTGGTATCTGCGCTCTGCTGAAG
CCAGTTACCTTCGGAAAAAGAGTTGGTAGCTCTTGATCCGGCAAACAAACCACCGCTGGTAGCGGTGGTT
TTTTTGTTTGCAAGCAGCAGATTACGCGCAGAAAAAAAGGATCTCAAGAAGATCCTTTGATCTTTTCTAC
GGGGTCTGACGCTCAGTGGAACGAAAACTCACGTTAAGGGATTTTGGTCATGAGATTATCAAAAAGGATC
TTCACCTAGATCCTTTTAAATTAAAAATGAAGTTTTAAATCAATCTAAAGTATATATGAGTAAACTTGGT
CTGACAGTTACCAATGCTTAATCAGTGAGGCACCTATCTCAGCGATCTGTCTATTTCGTTCATCCATAGT
TGCCTGACTCCCCGTCGTGTAGATAACTACGATACGGGAGGGCTTACCATCTGGCCCCAGTGCTGCAATG
ATACCGCGAGACCCACGCTCACCGGCTCCAGATTTATCAGCAATAAACCAGCCAGCCGGAAGGGCCGAGC
GCAGAAGTGGTCCTGCAACTTTATCCGCCTCCATCCAGTCTATTAATTGTTGCCGGGAAGCTAGAGTAAG
TAGTTCGCCAGTTAATAGTTTGCGCAACGTTGTTGCCATTGCTACAGGCATCGTGGTGTCACGCTCGTCG
TTTGGTATGGCTTCATTCAGCTCCGGTTCCCAACGATCAAGGCGAGTTACATGATCCCCCATGTTGTGCA
AAAAAGCGGTTAGCTCCTTCGGTCCTCCGATCGTTGTCAGAAGTAAGTTGGCCGCAGTGTTATCACTCAT
GGTTATGGCAGCACTGCATAATTCTCTTACTGTCATGCCATCCGTAAGATGCTTTTCTGTGACTGGTGAG
TACTCAACCAAGTCATTCTGAGAATAGTGTATGCGGCGACCGAGTTGCTCTTGCCCGGCGTCAATACGGG
ATAATACCGCGCCACATAGCAGAACTTTAAAAGTGCTCATCATTGGAAAACGTTCTTCGGGGCGAAAACT
CTCAAGGATCTTACCGCTGTTGAGATCCAGTTCGATGTAACCCACTCGTGCACCCAACTGATCTTCAGCA
TCTTTTACTTTCACCAGCGTTTCTGGGTGAGCAAAAACAGGAAGGCAAAATGCCGCAAAAAAGGGAATAA
GGGCGACACGGAAATGTTGAATACTCATACTCTTCCTTTTTCAATATTATTGAAGCATTTATCAGGGTTA
TTGTCTCATGAGCGGATACATATTTGAATGTATTTAGAAAAATAAACAAATAGGGGTTCCGCGCACATTT
CCCCGAAAAGTGCCACCTGACGTCGACGGATCGGGAGATCTCCCGATCCCCTATGGTGCACTCTCAGTAC
AATCTGCTCTGATGCCGCATAGTTAAGCCAGTATCTGCTCCCTGCTTGTGTGTTGGAGGTCGCTGAGTAG
TGCGCGAGCAAAATTTAAGCTACAACAAGGCAAGGCTTGACCGACAATTGCATGAAGAATCTGCTTAGGG
TTAGGCGTTTTGCGCTGCTTCGCGATGTACGGGCCAGATATACGCGTTGACATTGATTATTGACTAGTTA
TTAATAGTAATCAATTACGGGGTCATTAGTTCATAGCCCATATATGGAGTTCCGCGTTACATAACTTACG
GTAAATGGCCCGCCTGGCTGACCGCCCAACGACCCCCGCCCATTGACGTCAATAATGACGTATGTTCCCA
TAGTAACGCCAATAGGGACTTTCCATTGACGTCAATGGGTGGAGTATTTACGGTAAACTGCCCACTTGGC
AGTACATCAAGTGTATCATATGCCAAGTACGCCCCCTATTGACGTCAATGACGGTAAATGGCCCGCCTGG
CATTATGCCCAGTACATGACCTTATGGGACTTTCCTACTTGGCAGTACATCTACGTATTAGTCATCGCTA
TTACCATGGTGATGCGGTTTTGGCAGTACATCAATGGGCGTGGATAGCGGTTTGACTCACGGGGATTTCC
AAGTCTCCACCCCATTGACGTCAATGGGAGTTTGTTTTGGCACCAAAATCAACGGGACTTTCCAAAATGT
CGTAACAACTCCGCCCCATTGACGCAAATGGGCGGTAGGCGTGTACGGTGGGAGGTCTATATAAGCAGAG
CTCTCTGGCTAACTAGAGAACCCACTGCTTACTGGCTTATCGAAATTAATACGACTCACTATAGGGAGAC
CCAAGCTGGCTAGCGTTTAAACTTAAGATGGCGACGAAGGCCGTGTGCGTGCTGAAGGGCGACGGCCCAG
TGCAGGGCATCATCAATTTCGAGCAGAAGGAAAGTAATGGACCAGTGAAGGTGTGGGGAAGCATTAAAGG
ACTGACTGAAGGCCTGCATGGATTCCATGTTCATGAGTTTGGAGATAATACAGCAGGCTGTACCAGTGCA
GGTCCTCACTTTAATCCTCTATCCAGAAAACACGGTGGGCCAAAGGATGAAGAGAGGCATGTTGGAGACT
TGGGCAATGTGACTGCTGACAAAGATGGTGTGGCCGATGTGTCTATTGAAGATTCTGTGATCTCACTCTC
AGGAGACCATTGCATCATTGGCCGCACACTGGTGGTCCATGAAAAAGCAGATGACTTGGGCAAAGGTGGA
AATGAAGAAAGTACAAAGACAGGAAACGCTGGAAGTCGTTTGGCTTGTGGTGTAATTGGGATCGCCCAAC
TCGAGAAGAACGGCATCAAGGCCAACTTCAAGATCCGCCACAACATCGAGGACGGCGGCGTGCAGCTCGC
CGACCACTACCAGCAGAACACCCCCATCGGCGACGGCCCCGTGCTGCTGCCCGACAACCACTACCTGAGC
TACCAGTCCGCCCTGAGCAAAGACCCCAACGAGAAGCGCGATCACATGGTCCTGCTGGAGTTCGTGACCG
CCGCCGGGATCACTCTCGGCATGGACGAGCTGTACAAGTAATCTAGAGGGCCCGTTTAAACCCGCTGATC
AGCCTCGACTGTGCCTTCTAGTTGCCAGCCATCTGTTGTTTGCCCCTCCCCCGTGCCTTCCTTGACCCTG
GAAGGTGCCACTCCCACTGTCCTTTCCTAATAAAATGAGGAAATTGCATCGCATTGTCTGAGTAGGTGTC
ATTCTATTCTGGGGGGTGGGGTGGGGCAGGACAGCAAGGGGGAGGATTGGGAAGACAATAGCAGGCATGC
TGGGGATGCGGTGGGCTCTATGGCTTCTGAGGCGGAAAGAACCAGCTGGGGCTCTAGGGGGTATCCCC
[124 nt withheld, positions 5782-5905]
C
[91 nt withheld, positions 5907-5997]
A
[49 nt withheld, positions 5999-6047]
CCTTTGACGTTGGAGTCCACG
Features (pLannotate 1.2.2; 21 found; start..end, strand, type, name):
    156..485     +  promoter       SV40 promoter: SV40 enhancer and early promoter
    552..1343    +  CDS            neo: KKA2_KLEPN - Also known as kan, nptII. Experimental evidence at protein level: Swiss-Prot protein existence level 1. Resistance to kanamycin, neomycin, paromomycin, ribostamycin, butirosin and gentamicin B. From Klebsiella pneumoniae.
   1367..1525    +  CDS            ble (fragment): BLE_KLEPN - Experimental evidence at protein level: Swiss-Prot protein existence level 1. Binding protein with a strong affinity to the bleomycin family of antibiotics. Binds to CL990; an antimitotic-antibiotic compound. From Klebsiella pneumoniae.
   1520..1641    +  polyA_signal   SV40 poly(A) signal: SV40 polyadenylation signal
   1714..1730    -  protein_bind   lac operator: The lac repressor binds to the lac operator to inhibit transcription in E. coli. This inhibition can be relieved by adding lactose or isopropyl-β-D-thiogalactopyranoside (IPTG). lac repressor encoded by lacI
   1738..1768    -  promoter       lac promoter: promoter for the E. coli lac operon
   1783..1804    -  protein_bind   CAP binding site: CAP binding activates transcription in the presence of cAMP. E. coli catabolite activator protein
   1817..1909    -  CDS            lacI (fragment): lac repressor; lacI; The lac repressor binds to the lac operator to inhibit transcription in E. coli. This inhibition can be relieved by adding lactose or isopropyl-β-D-thiogalactopyranoside (IPTG).
   2092..2680    -  rep_origin     ori: high-copy-number ColE1/pMB1/pBR322/pUC origin of replication
   2851..3711    -  CDS            AmpR: β-lactamase; bla; confers resistance to ampicillin, carbenicillin, and related antibiotics
   3712..3816    -  promoter       AmpR promoter: bla
   3875..3927    -  misc_feature   bom (fragment): basis of mobility region from pBR322
   4082..4461    +  enhancer       CMV enhancer: human cytomegalovirus immediate early enhancer
   4462..4665    +  promoter       CMV promoter: human cytomegalovirus (CMV) immediate early promoter
   4661..4694    +  LTR            5' LTR (truncated) (fragment): truncated 5' long terminal repeat (LTR) from HIV-1
   4710..4728    +  promoter       T7 promoter: promoter for bacteriophage T7 RNA polymerase
   4761..5222    +  CDS            SOD1: SODC_HUMAN - Experimental evidence at protein level: Swiss-Prot protein existence level 1. Destroys radicals which are normally produced within the cells and which are toxic to biological systems. From Homo sapiens (Human).
   5227..5471    +  CDS            VC155 (fragment): C-terminal fragment of mVenus for use in bimolecular fluorescence complementation (BiFC) (Kodama and Hu, 2010)
   5512..5736    +  polyA_signal   bGH poly(A) signal: bovine growth hormone polyadenylation signal
   5740..5761    +  promoter       SV40 promoter (fragment): SV40 enhancer and early promoter
   5782..142     +  rep_origin     f1 ori (across the origin) (sequence partly withheld): f1 bacteriophage origin of replication; arrow indicates direction of (+) strand synthesis
