[The description below was written by a language model from this plasmid's Addgene catalogue record and pLannotate feature annotations shown in this document.]
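Description:
SOD1-VC is a mammalian expression plasmid built on the pcDNA3.1 backbone that produces human superoxide dismutase 1 (SOD1) fused at its C-terminus to the C-terminal fragment of the yellow fluorescent protein Venus. In bacteria it replicates from a high-copy ColE1/pUC-type origin and is selected with ampicillin through the β-lactamase gene. An f1 origin is also present. For selection in mammalian cells, an SV40 early promoter drives the neomycin phosphotransferase gene, terminated by an SV40 polyadenylation signal, which confers G418 resistance.

The expression cassette consists of the CMV immediate-early enhancer and promoter, followed by a T7 promoter, the SOD1 coding sequence, the Venus C-terminal fragment (annotated as a VC155-type fragment) almost directly downstream, and a bovine growth hormone polyadenylation signal. SOD1 was inserted between AflII and XhoI sites into an earlier alpha-synuclein-VC construct that already carried the Venus fragment, so SOD1 takes the place of the original fusion partner. Short hits annotated as a truncated HIV-1 LTR, ble, lacI and bom are small fragments, most likely backbone remnants or annotation matches rather than functional parts.

The half-Venus tag is non-fluorescent on its own and is designed for bimolecular fluorescence complementation. When SOD1-VC is co-expressed with a partner carrying the complementary N-terminal Venus fragment, association of the two proteins reconstitutes the fluorophore. The associated publication studied the activity, aggregation and toxicity of heterodimers between wild-type and ALS-associated mutant SOD1, consistent with use of this plasmid to visualise SOD1 dimerisation and oligomerisation in living cells. The sequenced record is slightly shorter (6,068 nt) than the catalogued total size (6,149 bp).
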