Addgene plasmid #89758: SOD1-VC
Purpose: expresses human SOD1 fused to the C-terminal part of Venus
Depositing lab: Tiago Outeiro. Depositing organization: Georg-August-Universitaet Goettingen. Publication: Characterization of the activity, aggregation, and toxicity of heterodimers of WT and ALS-associated mutant Sod1. Brasil AA, de Carvalho MDC, Gerhardt E, Queiroz DD, Pereira MD, Outeiro TF, Eleutherio ECA. Proc Natl Acad Sci U S A. 2019 Dec 17;116(51):25991-26000. doi: 10.1073/pnas.1902483116. Epub 2019 Dec 3. PubMed 31796595.
Backbone
  Vector backbone: pcDNA3.1
  Backbone size w/o insert (bp): 5685
  Total vector size (bp): 6149
  Vector type: Mammalian Expression
  Selectable markers: Neomycin (select with G418)
Growth in bacteria
  Bacterial resistance: Ampicillin, 100 μg/mL
  Growth temperature: 37°C
  Growth strain: DH5alpha
  Copy number: High Copy
Gene/Insert
  Gene/Insert name: SOD1 (alt name: ALS, ALS1, HEL-S-44, IPOA, SOD, hSod1)
  Species: H. sapiens (human)
  Insert size (bp): 464
  GenBank ID: NM_000454.4
  Entrez Gene: SOD1 (a.k.a. ALS, ALS1, HEL-S-44, IPOA, SOD, STAHP, hSod1, homodimer)
  Promoter: CMV
  Tag / fusion protein: C-terminal part of Venus (C terminal on backbone)
  Cloning method: Restriction Enzyme; 5′ cloning site AflII (not destroyed); 3′ cloning site XhoI (not destroyed)
  Sequencing primers: 5′ T7; 3′ bGH
Resource information
  A portion of this plasmid was derived from a plasmid made by: Original clone alpha-Synuclein-VC) comes from Pamela J.McLean.
Terms and licenses: Academic/Nonprofit Terms; Industry Terms: Not Available to Industry
Depositor comments: Original clone (alpha Synuclein)-VC includes already the C-terminal part of venus, and was a gift from Pamela J.McLean.
How to cite: SOD1-VC was a gift from Tiago Outeiro (Addgene plasmid # 89758 ; http://n2t.net/addgene:89758 ; RRID:Addgene_89758)
